>Addgene plasmid #107019 | pGC681 | addgene full sequence | sequence record 210713 | Addgene NGS Result
GGCCCTGTCGGATTATGGGCTCTTCTTTTATCCTCTACTTTCTTTCTAGAAAATGCAAATGTTGAGTCAG
AAATTGCTGAATGGAGTACAACTGCAATGGGTTTAGCTTATGTTTCTGGAACAATTACTGGTGGAATTGT
GATTGAAAAGTAAGGTTATATTTCATTTCAATAAATGTTACCACAGTATAACAAAAACAAGTTACATTGT
TCAGAGTATGTCTGAATGTATTATTATTATTGTATTTGTGCATCAGTACTGTAGTTGTACTGAAGAAGGG
TTTAAAATAATCTCAACGTTTTTAAGACGAGTTAGTGAGAATACGGTCGCAGTTAGGATGTTTGGACATA
GTTTTATTAGATAATCGTGAACTAACTCACTATAAAAACCCGCTAACTCATTGAATAAGATAGTTTTAAA
CGTTCAAAATTTGAAGACAAAATTGTATGAATAAGTTTACAGAGTTGGTCGACGCAAGCTTCTCCTTCTC
TTCACATTTCTCAATAATTTAGCTCTAATTGCATTCGTATTCTTCGCAAAAATACGTATTCTGATTGACC
CGATGAAATACGGATGCCTAGTTGCATTGATCATCTACGGTTATACTTATGGGTGAGGTTTTTCAAATAT
ATTTTGATTTAATCGAATAATGAAATTTCAGAACTGGAGTTGGTCCAATTTCGTGGTTTATATCCTCTGA
ACTGGTACCTCAAAAACATCGTAGTATTGCTCAATCTGTGGCATATTCAATGAATACTGTAATGGTGGTT
ATCAGTACATTTACAGTATTACCTCTATATTCCGTTATTGGTAGTTATGCTTTCCTTATTCTATATTCAA
TTCCTTCATTTATAAGTATGCTTATATTATTTCGCTACTTACCGGAAACCAAAGGACGAGAGATTCATGA
TATTGTGAATGAACTTAAAAAAAAATGAAAACCTTTGAAAACGTTCATACGGCCGAAATTTTACTTGATC
GAGCCAATTGAACTTTTGTTAAGACTTACAGAAAAGTGAGAGATTTTGTTACAAAAAAGTGAGAAAAAAG
CGAAAATGAACAGGAAAAAGAATAAAAATACACCCGAAGTATCATATAAAAATTAAAAAGATTGTTTGAC
CTGGCGGAACTTTTTTGCAAAAACTCTGAATATCCATGGCACATGCTTCGTGCAAAACAGGATCCAAATG
AATATCAACAAGAGATTCTTGAAGACGACGAGCCACTTGCTCAGAGCATTGCTTATCTCGAATGAGACCC
TTGTTAAAATCATTTTTCAAACATTATATGACATTGTCGAAATGTCCTCCTGATTCCATGATGGTAGCAA
ACTCACTTCGTCTTTGAGCCAATTTATCCAAGTCCTTGTAAAAAGTATTCGAAAATTGTTAACGGATAAA
ATGTTTATTATAATATCAAAAACAATTTGTCAGTTGACCACTTTTTGATATATTTGACAGAAACCGGGAT
GAATTGGCTCAAAGTTAGGGCGCCCTTCTATTACAGGGTTTCTGATAACAAACCGGTTATTAACTCCCAA
CAAGGGATGATTTCAATTCATCATGCTCAAATTGACCCAAATTAAGTTACATGACAAATTCATCGCCCTT
TTCAACTCTTCTTGGCTCATCATCTGTTATTCTGTTCCTATTCTGTCTGCACCCTATACCCCTTTGCATA
CTCTCTCGTCATTCCTTTCTTGGATAGTGTCTTCTTCTCCCCAGCTCTGCTACTTCTATGACTTGCGCCC
GCTGCTTTTCCGCTCGTTCCTCTCCTCTCTGACGTCTTCTTCTGCTTCTTTTCTCCTTCCTTTTTCCCTT
CTCAATCTTCCTCTTTTTCCCATTTCTGTCAATCATTCGAAGAAGAAGAAGAAGAAGACCCTCATTCATT
TCATTTTTTTTTCTGTCGGTGTGTGCTGCTCGGTTAAGAGTGAGCTCTCTATTCCACGTCTTCTTCTTTT
TCTTCTTCGATTCGAATCAATCACTCCACCAAAACGCATTCGTTTTTGGGATTCACCCCGCGGTTCGCAA
TAGGTTTCTTTTTCAAATTATTAGCGTTATAAATAGAAAAATGGTGGAGTTTCAATAAAAATGATAATTT
ACAAAGTGTATTTTGATTACATGTACTCAAAAAGGTTGAAATTTTTCATACCAGTTTTCCGGAAATCCAT
CTGATATCATTATCGTATTTTTCTTTTTAAAAATGTTTTCAAAAAAAAACAAAATATAGCTGGTTATTTG
GCACCCTCTAATTACCATTTTCCTGTCACACCACACTCTTTTCCTTCTTCCACTTCTTTCCGTTTTCAGC
CGCTTCCAACCAAACCGATATGAAAGCCGAGCAACAACGATCGATTCCACCCGGCTCGGCGACCTTCCCG
TCGCAGGTGAGACTCAGAAAACTAGAGAAACCGCTCAACTAACTCTTGATATCCGATTTCATTCTTTTCT
CTTTTCTTTTTGTTGAACTTTTCCATATTTCCAGATGCCACGGCCACCACCAAGCACCGAACAAGGAATC
ACAACGGAATCGGAGCTTGCGAAGAAAGCTCAAATCACTCCGAACGACGTTTTAGCACTTCCGGGAATCA
CTCAAGGTATCTTGCTCCCTTTGGATTTCAGTTTAAAACATAAATTTAGGATTCTTATGCTCCCCATCTG
CGAACATCTATAACATCGAGTTCACCAAGTTCCAAATCCGTGATCTGGACACTGAGCAAGTGCTTTTCGA
GATCGCCAAACCGGAGAACGATCAGGAGAATGATGAGTCGCCACAGGAGTCGGCAAGATACGTGCGTTAT
AGATTTGCTCCAAACTTTTTGAAACTCAAAACGGTCGGAGCAACTGTGGAATTCAAAGTAGGAGACATCC
CAATCCATCATTTCCGAATGATCGAACGTCACTTCTTCAAAGATCGCCTTCTGAAGTGTTTTGACTTTGA
ATTCGGATTCTGTATTCCGAATTCACGAAACAACTGTGAACATATCTATGAGTTCCCTCAACTCTCTCAA
CAACTCAGTGAGTCATTATTCTAAAAAGTACAATTCAAAAGACTAATCTCTTTTTCAGTGGACGACATGA
TCAACAATCCAAACGAGACTCGTTCTGACAGCTTCTATTTCGTCGATAACAAACTCGTCATGCACAACAA
AGCCGACTACTCATATGATGCATAAATATTTAATACAAAAATGTTCTGGATAATTATTCTGTCGAATAGA
AAAAAAACTCCAAATGTGATTAAATTCCAATAATTCCTGTCTAGTTTGTTCCTTCCCCTTCCCCTTCTCA
TGTTCAATGCATTCCTAAGCTTTTCAGTTCCCCCCTTGTTTCTATATTTTTTCGCTGTCCTGTCACACTC
GCTAAAAACACTAATCACACGGAAATCTGTTTTCAATAAAAACTCCAACTTTAACTCATTTTCAATTTCA
ACTGAAAGATTTTTTCATTAGAGAATGTCTAGAACTAGGCCGTTTCTCTCAAGTATTCTTACACGTACTT
ATTTTGTACAAATCCTTGTCAGTCGCTGCAAGAACATACACATCGAAGAGGCGCAATCGAAACAACAGGT
GTTCGCCCGTTGATCGTCTCCCCGCCCCGCCTGTTGGGCGGGACGGGTGTCGGTCACCACCACCACATCA
TATTGTTGGACACACTTTGCACATCCGGTTCACACCCGATTACCGCATCGGGGTCTTGATCTGGGGCGGC
TATTGGATCTTTTGTTTATGTAGATTTTTTTCTCGCCGTTATGATTTTGGATTATTTTTTCTCTTATCTT
GCAGTCGACTTGTAATCTTTGCCTGATTGCTAGCTAGCCAAAACTTTCACTTGTTCTTTTTTTTCCTCTA
AGTATTTTCCCGAACTTATAGTCGACCTTGAGCTTTGCTAAAGCCAACAACACTTTTCAAATTTGCCCGC
GGATCCCCATCTGCAGAATTCGCCCTTAAATGTTCACTCCAGAACAGTTCACAAAAGTGATGTCCCAACT
GGGTAACTTTTCCCAGTTGGGACAAATGTTCCAACCCGATCCCCGGGATTGGCCAAAGGACCCAAAGGTA
TGTTTCGAATGATACTAACATAACATAGAACATTTTCAGGAGGACCCTTGGAGGGTACCGGTCCACGGGC
TCCAGGATGACCCGGACCTTCAGGCCCTTCTGAAGGGCAGCCAGCTTCTGAAGGTGAAGTCCAGCTCGTG
GCGTAGGGAACGCTTCTACAAGCTACAGGAGGACTGCAAGACCATCTGGCAGGAATCTCGAAAGGTCATG
AGGTCCCCGGAGTCGCAGCTGTTCTCCATCGAGGACATTCAGGAGGTACGGATGGGACACCGCACAGAAG
GCCTGGAGAAGTTTGCCCGAGACATCCCCGAGGATCGATGCTTCTCCATTGTCTTCAAGGACCAGCGCAA
CACCCTAGACCTCATTGCCCCATCACCAGCTGACGCTCAGCACTGGGTGCAGGGCCTGCGCAAGATCATC
CACCACTCCGGCTCCATGGACCAGCGGCAGAAGGGACCGGTAGAAAAAATGAGTAAAGGAGAAGAACTTT
TCACTGGAGTTGTCCCAATTCTTGTTGAATTAGATGGTGATGTTAATGGGCACAAATTTTCTGTCAGTGG
AGAGGGTGAAGGTGATGCAACATACGGAAAACTTACCCTTAAATTTATTTGCACTACTGGAAAACTACCT
GTTCCATGGGTAAGTTTAAACATATATATACTAACTAACCCTGATTATTTAAATTTTCAGCCAACACTTG
TCACTACTTTCTGTTATGGTGTTCAATGCTTCTCGAGATACCCAGATCATATGAAACGGCATGACTTTTT
CAAGAGTGCCATGCCCGAAGGTTATGTACAGGAAAGAACTATATTTTTCAAAGATGACGGGAACTACAAG
ACACGTAAGTTTAAACAGTTCGGTACTAACTAACCATACATATTTAAATTTTCAGGTGCTGAAGTCAAGT
TTGAAGGTGATACCCTTGTTAATAGAATCGAGTTAAAAGGTATTGATTTTAAAGAAGATGGAAACATTCT
TGGACACAAATTGGAATACAACTATAACTCACACAATGTATACATCATGGCAGACAAACAAAAGAATGGA
ATCAAAGTTGTAAGTTTAAACATGATTTTACTAACTAACTAATCTGATTTAAATTTTCAGAACTTCAAAA
TTAGACACAACATTGAAGATGGAAGCGTTCAACTAGCAGACCATTATCAACAAAATACTCCAATTGGCGA
TGGCCCTGTCCTTTTACCAGACAACCATTACCTGTCCACACAATCTGCCCTTTCGAAAGATCCCAACGAA
AAGAGAGACCACATGGTCCTTCTTGAGTTTGTAACAGCTGCTGGGATTACACATGGCATGGATGAACTAT
ACAAATAAGGATGATCGACGCCAACGTCGTTGAATTTTCAAATTTTAAATACTGAATATTTGTTTTTTTT
CCTATTATTTATTTATTCTCTTTGTGTTTTTTTTCTTGCTTTCTAAAAAATTAATTCAATCCAAATCTAA
ACATTTTTTTTTCTCTTTCCGTCTCCCAATTCGTATTCCGCTCCTCTCATCTGAACACAATGTGCAAGTT
TATTTATCTTCTCGCTTTCATTTCATTAGGACGTGGGGGGAATTGGTGGAAGGGGGAAACACACAAAAGG
ATGATGGAAATGAAATAAGGACACACAATATGCAACAACATTCAATTCAGAAATATGGAGGAAGGTTTAA
AAGAAAACATAAAAATATATAGAGGAGGAAGGAAAACTAGTAAAAAATAAGCAAAGAAATTAGGCGAACG
ATGAGAATTGTCCTCGCTTGGAAACACTGGCCGTCGTTTTACACTCGAGACGTACGGTGCGCGCGATGCA
TTCGAAGATCTGCCCACTAGTGAGTCGTATTATAAGTGCAAGTAAGATCAGTGTTTGTTTCGATATCAGT
CTGTTTCGTAACGGTCTTCTGTATAACTACAAAAAAGAATAAAAAACCGTATCACAACTGAGAAAAAAGA
CAAAACTTATTGAACAGTGTTCCTTTCAAAAAATTATTTTGTAAAAAATCGAGTTTTTCTCCAAAATAAC
GCACGCAATCAAAAACAAGAAAACTAACGTGTTCTCCTGGGCGTGGAACTCCTTATCAAGATTACCATTA
TTGTCTGTCAGAATTGATATTTCAATTATTTCATATCTAGACAAACCCGGGTGTCTTGCATTTATTAGTA
CTGTGAGTTTACATACAAACGAGGCTTACTCAGATAACATAGAGTCACCTCTAATTAGCAAAAACCCATT
TCTAATTAGCTATTTCGACCAGTTCTAAAGTCACCGTAATTAGAAATGGTTTTTGTAGCTTTTCTAATTA
GAAATGACCCCGAGATAAGTGAAATATGGCATTTTCTGGGTTTTCTAGTAAGAAATGATCCCGCACGTAG
TGATTCCGCGTTACAAGCCAAATTCAAATTAAAAAAGTATATTACACAATTCAAGTTACATTATTTTCAG
GAAACAATGGCGAAGAGCAAAGCAGAGATTCAAAAGGAGGAAAGAGACAACAGATATGAACGAAGACTTC
TTGAAAAGAGAAAGAGACATGAGGTGAGTAACCATGATAATAAATAATCAAGTAAGGGCTATAGATTTAT
AAATTCTGGAGTTAACAGTTTCGAAAAAAAGTAGTTTTCATATGTGCGAAGGAATATCAAAAATAGGGGA
ATAGCCTAAACGAGTGAGAAAATTAAATGTTTGTTATTTTTTCAAAAATGTCTGCAGGGCCGTTATCCTT
TCAAATGCACTCTATCAAACATAGATCATATCCATCATATCTTATCCAGAATTTATATCATATCCAAGAT
TGAGAGCGTTTCAAGGAAAATCTCAAACAACCATACAATTTTGTAGATCGACAACAAGGCCTCCACTTCT
TCATCGATGGCCTCTGCAGCACCTGCACCACCAAGTTTGTATTTTTCATATTAATATAAAGTGAGCCACG
CATAGTCGTTTTTAGGATTTTTGCCAGATCGATGTCGCGCAAACAGACTGTTTTTTTTTCTTTGAAAGCC
GTGCGTGACATGGGCCACGGATTGTAACGCCGCGCTGGATGGATAAAAATTTATTCAGTTTTTTAGCCTT
TACAAAATATGGTTCGACTACTTTCTTTATTTTTACATTTTTATAGGTGCTCATTGAGCTGAGATATTTT
GGGTATAATCGGAAAATCGCTGATTTTGGTCATTTTTCTGCACTAAAGATTACACAAAAAGTTCAGTATT
TAGATTCATTGTTGAAAATTGGGGATGATCTACAGATACATATCGCCGTGTTCAAAAACACACGTGCTGT
GACGTCGTGACTGGGGAAAACCCTGGCGTTACCCAACTTAATCGCCTTGCAGCACATCCCCCTTTCGCCA
GCTGGCGTAATAGCGAAGAGGCCCGCACCGATCGCCCTTCCCAACAGTTGCGCAGCCTGAATGGCGAATG
GCGCCTGATGCGGTATTTTCTCCTTACGCATCTGTGCGGTATTTCACACCGCATATGGTGCACTCTCAGT
GCAATCTGCTCTGATGCCGCATAGTTAAGCCAGCCCCGACACCCGCCAACACCCGCTGACGCGCCCTGAC
GGGCTTGTCTGCTCCCGGCATCCGCTTACAGACAAGCTGTGACCGTCTCCGGGAGCTGCATGTGTCAGAG
GTTTTCACCGTCATCACCGAAACGCGCGAGACGAAAGGGCCTCGTGATACGCCTATTTTTATAGGTTAAT
GTCATGATAATAATGGTTTCTTAGACGTCAGGTGGCACTTTTCGGGGAAATGTGCGCGGAACCCCTATTT
GTTTATTTTTCTAAATACATTCAAATATGTATCCGCTCATGAGACAATAACCCTGATAAATGCTTCAATA
ATATTGAAAAAGGAAGAGTATGAGTATTCAACATTTCCGTGTCGCCCTTATTCCCTTTTTTGCGGCATTT
TGCCTTCCTGTTTTTGCTCACCCAGAAACGCTGGTGAAAGTAAAAGATGCTGAAGATCAGTTGGGTGCAC
GAGTGGGTTACATCGAACTGGATCTCAACAGCGGTAAGATCCTTGAGAGTTTTCGCCCCGAAGAACGTTT
TCCAATGATGAGCACTTTTAAAGTTCTGCTATGTGGCGCGGTATTATCCCGTATTGACGCCGGGCAAGAG
CAACTCGGTCGCCGCATACACTATTCTCAGAATGACTTGGTTGAGTACTCACCAGTCACAGAAAAGCATC
TTACGGATGGCATGACAGTAAGAGAATTATGCAGTGCTGCCATAACCATGAGTGATAACACTGCGGCCAA
CTTACTTCTGACAACGATCGGAGGACCGAAGGAGCTAACCGCTTTTTTGCACAACATGGGGGATCATGTA
ACTCGCCTTGATCGTTGGGAACCGGAGCTGAATGAAGCCATACCAAACGACGAGCGTGACACCACGATGC
CTGTAGCAATGGCAACAACGTTGCGCAAACTATTAACTGGCGAACTACTTACTCTAGCTTCCCGGCAACA
ATTAATAGACTGGATGGAGGCGGATAAAGTTGCAGGACCACTTCTGCGCTCGGCCCTTCCGGCTGGCTGG
TTTATTGCTGATAAATCTGGAGCCGGTGAGCGTGGGTCTCGCGGTATCATTGCAGCACTGGGGTCAGATG
GTAAGCCCTCCCGTATCGTAGTTATCTACACGACGGGGAGTCAGGCAACTATGGATGAACGAAATAGACA
GATCGCTGAGATAGGTGCCTCACTGATTAAGCATTGGTAACTGTCAGACCAAGTTTACTCATATATACTT
TAGATTGATTTAAAACTTCATTTTTAATTTAAAAGGATCTAGGTGAAGATCCTTTTTGATAATCTCATGA
CCAAAATCCCTTAACGTGAGTTTTCGTTCCACTGAGCGTCAGACCCCGTAGAAAAGATCAAAGGATCTTC
TTGAGATCCTTTTTTTCTGCGCGTAATCTGCTGCTTGCAAACAAAAAAACCACCGCTACCAGCGGTGGTT
TGTTTGCCGGATCAAGAGCTACCAACTCTTTTTCCGAAGGTAACTGGCTTCAGCAGAGCGCAGATACCAA
ATACTGTTCTTCTAGTGTAGCCGTAGTTAGGCCACCACTTCAAGAACTCTGTAGCACCGCCTACATACCT
CGCTCTGCTAATCCTGTTACCAGTGGCTGCTGCCAGTGGCGATAAGTCGTGTCTTACCGGGTTGGACTCA
AGACGATAGTTACCGGATAAGGCGCAGCGGTCGGGCTGAACGGGGGGTTCGTGCACACAGCCCAGCTTGG
AGCGAACGACCTACACCGAACTGAGATACCTACAGCGTGAGCTATGAGAAAGCGCCACGCTTCCCGAAGG
GAGAAAGGCGGACAGGTATCCGGTAAGCGGCAGGGTCGGAACAGGAGAGCGCACGAGGGAGCTTCCAGGG
GGAAACGCCTGGTATCTTTATAGTCCTGTCGGGTTTCGCCACCTCTGACTTGAGCGTCGATTTTTGTGAT
GCTCGTCAGGGGGGCGGAGCCTATGGAAAAACGCCAGCAACGCGGCCTTTTTACGGTTCCTGGTCTTTTG
CTGGCCTTTTGCTCACATGTTCTTTCCTGCGTTATCCCCTGATTCTGTGGATAACCGTATTACCGCCTTT
GAGTGAGCTGATACCAGCGGATAACAATTTCACAG
Features (pLannotate 1.2.2; 14 found; start..end, strand, type, name):
    619..635     -  CDS            M13 gene XI (fragment): pXI; XI; phage assembly
   1113..1328    -  CDS            GSLG1_CAEEL (fragment): Experimental evidence at protein level: Swiss-Prot protein existence level 1. From Caenorhabditis elegans.
   2202..2219    -  misc_feature   P element 5' end (fragment): No description available
   2330..3172    +  CDS            unc-119: UN119_CAEEL - Experimental evidence at protein level: Swiss-Prot protein existence level 1. Myristoyl-binding protein that acts as a cargo adapter: specifically binds the myristoyl moiety of a subset of N-terminally myristoylated proteins and is required for their localization. Plays a key role in ciliary membrane localization of proteins. Required for the establishment or function of the nervous system. From Caenorhabditis elegans.
   3950..4027    +  CDS            ceh-32 (fragment): HM32_CAEEL - Experimental evidence at transcript level: Swiss-Prot protein existence level 2. Transcription factor which binds a motif with the core sequence 5'-GTATCA-3' (PubMed:30890567). Plays a role in head morphogenesis (PubMed:11476572). May cooperate with the transcription factor vab-3 and phosphatase eya-1 to repress transcription factor ets- 5 expression in non BAG neuronal cells (PubMed:30890567). From Caenorhabditis elegans.
   4124..4513    +  CDS            Plcd1 (fragment): PLCD1_RAT - Experimental evidence at protein level: Swiss-Prot protein existence level 1. The production of the second messenger molecules diacylglycerol (DAG) and inositol 1,4,5-trisphosphate (IP3) is mediated by activated phosphatidylinositol-specific phospholipase C enzymes (PubMed:16000311). Essential for trophoblast and placental development (By similarity). Binds phosphatidylinositol 4,5-bisphosphate (By similarity). From Rattus norvegicus (Rat).
   4532..5392    +  CDS            sg25: sg25 is a basic (constitutively fluorescent) green fluorescent protein published in 1997, derived from Aequorea victoria.
   5835..5853    +  CDS            lacZα (fragment): LacZα fragment of β-galactosidase; lacZ fragment
   7352..7488    +  CDS            lacZα (fragment): LacZα fragment of β-galactosidase; lacZ fragment
   7494..7593    -  misc_feature   bom (fragment): basis of mobility region from pBR322
   7695..7730    -  CDS            rop (fragment): Rop protein, which maintains plasmids at low copy number; rop
   7825..7929    +  promoter       AmpR promoter: bla
   7930..8790    +  CDS            AmpR: β-lactamase; bla; confers resistance to ampicillin, carbenicillin, and related antibiotics
   8961..9549    +  rep_origin     ori: high-copy-number ColE1/pMB1/pBR322/pUC origin of replication
