[The description below was written by a language model from this plasmid's Addgene catalogue record and pLannotate feature annotations shown in this document.]
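Description:
pGC681 is a C. elegans expression plasmid built on the pCFJ151 backbone, a vector generally used for Mos1-mediated single-copy insertion (MosSCI) of transgenes into the worm genome. In bacteria it is maintained as a high-copy plasmid through a ColE1/pUC-type origin and selected with ampicillin via the β-lactamase gene and its native promoter. The sequenced record is about 9.7 kb. The feature table also detects an unc-119 coding sequence, the standard worm selection marker of this backbone family, which rescues the movement defect of unc-119 mutants so that transgenic animals can be identified. Short fragments annotated as lacZα, bom, rop, M13 and a P element end appear to be backbone remnants or incidental matches with no stated functional role.

The payload, assembled by Gibson cloning, is a transcriptional reporter in which 405 bp of lag-2 promoter drives a GFP-PH fusion of roughly 1.5 kb. In the annotation, a fragment of rat phospholipase C delta 1 lies immediately upstream of, and on the same strand as, an Aequorea-derived GFP variant. The fragment presumably corresponds to the pleckstrin homology domain, which binds phosphatidylinositol 4,5-bisphosphate, so the fluorescent signal would be targeted to the plasma membrane and outline the expressing cells rather than fill the cytoplasm. The lag-2 promoter itself is not annotated, although a short ceh-32-like match sits just upstream of the fusion. The 3' UTR is not identified in the record.

The stated purpose is to report lag-2 expression from this minimal promoter segment. The associated study concerns environmental input, DAF-7/TGFβ signaling and expression of the LAG-2/DSL ligand in the germline stem cell niche.
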