Addgene plasmid #107019: pGC681
Purpose: GFP reporter of lag-2 driven by 405 bp of promoter
Depositing lab: Jane Hubbard. Depositing organization: NYU Grossman School of Medicine. Publication: Linking the environment, DAF-7/TGFbeta signaling and LAG-2/DSL ligand expression in the germline stem cell niche. Pekar O, Ow MC, Hui KY, Noyes MB, Hall SE, Hubbard EJA. Development. 2017 Aug 15;144(16):2896-2906. doi: 10.1242/dev.147660. PubMed 28811311.
Backbone
  Vector backbone: pCFJ151
  Vector type: Worm Expression
Growth in bacteria
  Bacterial resistance: Ampicillin, 100 μg/mL
  Growth temperature: 37°C
  Growth strain: DH5alpha
  Copy number: High Copy
Gene/Insert
  Gene/Insert name: GFP-PH
  Species: C. elegans (nematode)
  Insert size (bp): 1500
  Promoter: lag-2
  Tag / fusion protein: GFP
  Cloning method: Gibson Cloning
  Sequencing primers: 5′ ctctcaagtattcttacacgtac; 3′ ttaTTTGTATAGTTCATCCATGCCATGT
Terms and licenses: Academic/Nonprofit Terms; Industry Terms: Not Available to Industry
How to cite: pGC681 was a gift from Jane Hubbard (Addgene plasmid # 107019 ; http://n2t.net/addgene:107019 ; RRID:Addgene_107019)
